>Addgene plasmid #42801 | TAL3338 | depositor partial sequence | sequence record 57921 | TAL3338 sequence 2430 bps
TCTAGAGCTAGCACCATGGACTACAAAGACCATGACGGTGATTATAAAGATCATGACATCGATTACAAGG
ATGACGATGACAAGATGGCCCCCAAGAAGAAGAGGAAGGTGGGCATTCACCGCGGGGTACCTATGGTGGA
CTTGAGGACACTCGGTTATTCGCAACAGCAACAGGAGAAAATCAAGCCTAAGGTCAGGAGCACCGTCGCG
CAACACCACGAGGCGCTTGTGGGGCATGGCTTCACTCATGCGCATATTGTCGCGCTTTCACAGCACCCTG
CGGCGCTTGGGACGGTGGCTGTCAAATACCAAGATATGATTGCGGCCCTGCCCGAAGCCACGCACGAGGC
AATTGTAGGGGTCGGTAAACAGTGGTCGGGAGCGCGAGCACTTGAGGCGCTGCTGACTGTGGCGGGTGAG
CTTAGGGGGCCTCCGCTCCAGCTCGACACCGGGCAGCTGCTGAAGATCGCGAAGAGAGGGGGAGTAACAG
CGGTAGAGGCAGTGCACGCCTGGCGCAATGCGCTCACCGGGGCCCCCTTGAACCTGACCCCAGACCAGGT
AGTCGCAATCGCGTCAAACGGAGGGGGAAAGCAAGCCCTGGAAACCGTGCAAAGGTTGTTGCCGGTCCTT
TGTCAAGACCACGGCCTTACACCGGAGCAAGTCGTGGCCATTGCAAGCAATGGGGGTGGCAAACAGGCTC
TTGAGACGGTTCAGAGACTTCTCCCAGTTCTCTGTCAAGCCCACGGGCTGACTCCCGATCAAGTTGTAGC
GATTGCGTCGCATGACGGAGGGAAACAAGCATTGGAGACTGTCCAACGGCTCCTTCCCGTGTTGTGTCAA
GCCCACGGTTTGACGCCTGCACAAGTGGTCGCCATCGCCAGCCATGATGGCGGTAAGCAGGCGCTGGAAA
CAGTACAGCGCCTGCTGCCTGTACTGTGCCAGGATCATGGACTGACCCCAGACCAGGTAGTCGCAATCGC
GTCAAACGGAGGGGGAAAGCAAGCCCTGGAAACCGTGCAAAGGTTGTTGCCGGTCCTTTGTCAAGACCAC
GGCCTTACACCGGAGCAAGTCGTGGCCATTGCATCCCACGACGGTGGCAAACAGGCTCTTGAGACGGTTC
AGAGACTTCTCCCAGTTCTCTGTCAAGCCCACGGGCTGACTCCCGATCAAGTTGTAGCGATTGCGTCCAA
CGGTGGAGGGAAACAAGCATTGGAGACTGTCCAACGGCTCCTTCCCGTGTTGTGTCAAGCCCACGGTTTG
ACGCCTGCACAAGTGGTCGCCATCGCCAGCCATGATGGCGGTAAGCAGGCGCTGGAAACAGTACAGCGCC
TGCTGCCTGTACTGTGCCAGGATCATGGACTGACCCCAGACCAGGTAGTCGCAATCGCGTCGAACATTGG
GGGAAAGCAAGCCCTGGAAACCGTGCAAAGGTTGTTGCCGGTCCTTTGTCAAGACCACGGCCTTACACCG
GAGCAAGTCGTGGCCATTGCAAGCAATGGGGGTGGCAAACAGGCTCTTGAGACGGTTCAGAGACTTCTCC
CAGTTCTCTGTCAAGCCCACGGGCTGACTCCCGATCAAGTTGTAGCGATTGCGTCGAACATTGGAGGGAA
ACAAGCATTGGAGACTGTCCAACGGCTCCTTCCCGTGTTGTGTCAAGCCCACGGTTTGACGCCTGCACAA
GTGGTCGCCATCGCCAACAACAACGGCGGTAAGCAGGCGCTGGAAACAGTACAGCGCCTGCTGCCTGTAC
TGTGCCAGGATCATGGACTGACCCCAGACCAGGTAGTCGCAATCGCGTCAAACGGAGGGGGAAAGCAAGC
CCTGGAAACCGTGCAAAGGTTGTTGCCGGTCCTTTGTCAAGACCACGGCCTTACACCGGAGCAAGTCGTG
GCCATTGCATCCCACGACGGTGGCAAACAGGCTCTTGAGACGGTTCAGAGACTTCTCCCAGTTCTCTGTC
AAGCCCACGGGCTGACTCCCGATCAAGTTGTAGCGATTGCGTCGAACATTGGAGGGAAACAAGCATTGGA
GACTGTCCAACGGCTCCTTCCCGTGTTGTGTCAAGCCCACGGTTTGACGCCTGCACAAGTGGTCGCCATC
GCCTCCAATATTGGCGGTAAGCAGGCGCTGGAAACAGTACAGCGCCTGCTGCCTGTACTGTGCCAGGATC
ATGGACTGACACCCGAACAGGTGGTCGCCATTGCTTCTAATGGGGGAGGACGGCCAGCCTTGGAGTCCAT
CGTAGCCCAATTGTCCAGGCCCGATCCCGCGTTGGCTGCGTTAACGAATGACCATCTGGTGGCGTTGGCA
TGTCTTGGTGGACGACCCGCGCTCGATGCAGTCAAAAAGGGTCTGCCTCATGCTCCCGCATTGATCAAAA
GAACCAACCGGCGGATTCCCGAGAGAACTTCCCATCGAGTCGCGGGATCC
