>Addgene plasmid #42801 | TAL3338 | addgene partial sequence | sequence record 60996 | JDS-TALEN-F 5'-TAGGGGTCGGTAAACAGTGG-3'
TGTGGCGGGTGAGCTTAGGGGGCCTCCGCTCCAGCTCGACACCGGGCAGCTGCTGAAGATCGCGAAGAGA
GGGGGAGTAACAGCGGTAGAGGCAGTGCACGCCTGGCGCAATGCGCTCACCGGGGCCCCCTTGAACCTGA
CCCCAGACCAGGTAGTCGCAATCGCGTCAAACGGAGGGGGAAAGCAAGCCCTGGAAACCGTGCAAAGGTT
GTTGCCGGTCCTTTGTCAAGACCACGGCCTTACACCGGAGCAAGTCGTGGCCATTGCAAGCAATGGGGGT
GGCAAACAGGCTCTTGAGACGGTTCAGAGACTTCTCCCAGTTCTCTGTCAAGCCCACGGGCTGACTCCCG
ATCAAGTTGTAGCGATTGCGTCGCATGACGGAGGGAAACAAGCATTGGAGACTGTCCAACGGCTCCTTCC
CGTGTTGTGTCAAGCCCACGGTTTGACGCCTGCACAAGTGGTCGCCATCGCCAGCCATGATGGCGGTAAG
CAGGCGCTGGAAACAGTACAGCGCCTGCTGCCTGTACTGTGCCAGGATCATGGACTGACCCCAGACCAGG
TAGTCGCAATCGCGTCAAACGGAGGGGGAAAGCAAGCCCTGGAAACCGTGCAAAGGTTGTTGCCGGTCCT
TTGTCAAGACCACGGCCTTACACCGGAGCAAGTCGTGGCCATTGCATCCCACGACGGTGGCAAACAGGCT
CTTGAGACGGTTCAGAGACTTCTCCCAGTTCTCTGTCAAGCCCACGGGCTGACTCCCGATCAAGTTGTAG
CGATTGCGTCCAACGGTGGAGGGAAACAAGCATTGGAGACTGTCCAACGGCTCCTTCCCGTGTTGTGTCA
AGCCCACGGTTTGACGCCTGCACAAGTGGTCGCCATCGCCAGCCATGATGGCGGTAAGCAGGCGCTGGAA
ACAGTACAGCGCCTGCTGCCTGTACTGTGCCAGGATCATGGACTGA
