[The description below was written by a language model from this plasmid's Addgene catalogue record.]
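Description:
TAL3338 is a TALEN expression plasmid built on the JDS78 backbone, encoding the "left" half of a nuclease pair directed against the zebrafish (D. rerio) pink1 gene. The roughly 1.6 kb insert is an engineered TAL effector repeat array designed to recognise an 18-nucleotide half-site in pink1; it is not the pink1 coding sequence itself. The array was placed into the backbone by restriction cloning that destroyed both junction sites. The backbone provides the flanking parts of the fusion protein: an N-terminal 3X FLAG tag for detection and a C-terminal wild-type FokI nuclease domain. The plasmid is maintained in E. coli as a high-copy, ampicillin-selected construct; the record does not name the replication origin.

Expression is driven by a CMV promoter for use in mammalian cells, and the vector type also lists T7, which indicates that the open reading frame can be transcribed in vitro to make mRNA, the usual route for delivering TALENs into zebrafish embryos by injection. The use of a BGH reverse sequencing primer suggests a BGH polyadenylation region downstream of the cassette, although no feature table is supplied to confirm this. Because FokI cleaves only as a dimer, this left monomer has to be used with a matching right-hand TALEN that binds the opposite strand across a spacer. Together they create a double-strand break whose error-prone repair yields insertions and deletions that disrupt the gene. The associated work concerns targeted gene disruption in somatic zebrafish cells, and the insert name indicates that the plasmid belongs to a set of TALENs made for the zebrafish community.
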