Addgene plasmid #42801: TAL3338
Depositing lab: Keith Joung. Depositing organization: Massachusetts General Hospital. Publication: Targeted gene disruption in somatic zebrafish cells using engineered TALENs. Sander JD, Cade L, Khayter C, Reyon D, Peterson RT, Joung JK, Yeh JR. Nat Biotechnol. 2011 Aug 5;29(8):697-8. doi: 10.1038/nbt.1934. PubMed 21822241.
Backbone
  Vector backbone: JDS78
  Backbone manufacturer: Addgene plasmid #32290
  Backbone size w/o insert (bp): 6447
  Vector type: Mammalian Expression ; T7
Growth in bacteria
  Bacterial resistance: Ampicillin, 100 μg/mL
  Growth temperature: 37°C
  Growth strain: XL1 Blue
  Copy number: High Copy
Gene/Insert
  Gene/Insert name: ZebrafishCommunity-pink1-left (alt name: pink1)
  Species: D. rerio (zebrafish)
  Insert size (bp): 1640
  Entrez Gene: pink1 (a.k.a. wu:fc39e12, zgc:101729)
  Promoter: CMV
  Tag / fusion protein: 3X Flag (N terminal on backbone); WT FOKI (C terminal on backbone)
  Cloning method: Restriction Enzyme; 5′ cloning site N/A (destroyed during cloning); 3′ cloning site N/A (destroyed during cloning)
  Sequencing primers: 5′ CMV-F; 3′ BGH-rev
Terms and licenses: Academic/Nonprofit Terms; Industry Terms: Not Available to Industry
Depositor comments: Target binding site: TTTCCTCTCATAGTCAAT It is strongly recommended that users perform a diagnostic digest to verify this plasmid prior to use. For example, a double digest of the plasmid with BamHI and KpnI should result in two bands at 2.3kb and 5.8kb.
How to cite: TAL3338 was a gift from Keith Joung (Addgene plasmid # 42801 ; http://n2t.net/addgene:42801 ; RRID:Addgene_42801)
